>Addgene plasmid #77521 | ALPK2 gRNA (BRDN0001148059) | addgene full sequence | sequence record 187922 | Addgene Assembled Sequence
CCCGGGTGCAAAGATGGATAAAGTTTTAAACAGAGAGGAATCTTTGCAGCTAATGGACCTTCTAGGTCTT
GAAAGGAGTGGGAATTGGCTCCGGTGCCCGTCAGTGGGCAGAGCGCACATCGCCCACAGTCCCCGAGAAG
TTGGGGGGAGGGGTCGGCAATTGATCCGGTGCCTAGAGAAGGTGGCGCGGGGTAAACTGGGAAAGTGATG
TCGTGTACTGGCTCCGCCTTTTTCCCGAGGGTGGGGGAGAACCGTATATAAGTGCAGTAGTCGCCGTGAA
CGTTCTTTTTCGCAACGGGTTTGCCGCCAGAACACAGGTAAGTGCCGTGTGTGGTTCCCGCGGGCCTGGC
CTCTTTACGGGTTATGGCCCTTGCGTGCCTTGAATTACTTCCACCTGGCTGCAGTACGTGATTCTTGATC
CCGAGCTTCGGGTTGGAAGTGGGTGGGAGAGTTCGAGGCCTTGCGCTTAAGGAGCCCCTTCGCCTCGTGC
TTGAGTTGAGGCCTGGCCTGGGCGCTGGGGCCGCCGCGTGCGAATCTGGTGGCACCTTCGCGCCTGTCTC
GCTGCTTTCGATAAGTCTCTAGCCATTTAAAATTTTTGATGACCTGCTGCGACGCTTTTTTTCTGGCAAG
ATAGTCTTGTAAATGCGGGCCAAGATCTGCACACTGGTATTTCGGTTTTTGGGGCCGCGGGCGGCGACGG
GGCCCGTGCGTCCCAGCGCACATGTTCGGCGAGGCGGGGCCTGCGAGCGCGGCCACCGAGAATCGGACGG
GGGTAGTCTCAAGCTGGCCGGCCTGCTCTGGTGCCTGGCCTCGCGCCGCCGTGTATCGCCCCGCCCTGGG
CGGCAAGGCTGGCCCGGTCGGCACCAGTTGCGTGAGCGGAAAGATGGCCGCTTCCCGGCCCTGCTGCAGG
GAGCTCAAAATGGAGGACGCGGCGCTCGGGAGAGCGGGCGGGTGAGTCACCCACACAAAGGAAAAGGGCC
TTTCCGTCCTCAGCCGTCGCTTCATGTGACTCCACGGAGTACCGGGCGCCGTCCAGGCACCTCGATTAGT
TCTCGAGCTTTTGGAGTACGTCGTCTTTAGGTTGGGGGGAGGGGTTTTATGCGATGGAGTTTCCCCACAC
TGAGTGGGTGGAGACTGAAGTTAGGCCAGCTTGGCACTTGATGTAATTCTCCTTGGAATTTGCCCTTTTT
GAGTTTGGATCTTGGTTCATTCTCAAGCCTCAGACAGTGGTTCAAAGTTTTTTTCTTCCATTTCAGGTGT
CGTGACGTACGGCCACCATGACCGAGTACAAGCCCACGGTGCGCCTCGCCACCCGCGACGACGTCCCCAG
GGCCGTACGCACCCTCGCCGCCGCGTTCGCCGACTACCCCGCCACGCGCCACACCGTCGATCCGGACCGC
CACATCGAGCGGGTCACCGAGCTGCAAGAACTCTTCCTCACGCGCGTCGGGCTCGACATCGGCAAGGTGT
GGGTCGCGGACGACGGCGCCGCCGTGGCGGTCTGGACCACGCCGGAGAGCGTCGAAGCGGGGGCGGTGTT
CGCCGAGATCGGCCCGCGCATGGCCGAGTTGAGCGGTTCCCGGCTGGCCGCGCAGCAACAGATGGAAGGC
CTCCTGGCGCCGCACCGGCCCAAGGAGCCCGCGTGGTTCCTGGCCACCGTCGGAGTCTCGCCCGACCACC
AGGGCAAGGGTCTGGGCAGCGCCGTCGTGCTCCCCGGAGTGGAGGCGGCCGAGCGCGCCGGGGTGCCCGC
CTTCCTGGAGACCTCCGCGCCCCGCAACCTCCCCTTCTACGAGCGGCTCGGCTTCACCGTCACCGCCGAC
GTCGAGGTGCCCGAAGGACCGCGCACCTGGTGCATGACCCGCAAGCCCGGTGCCTGAACGCGTTAAGTCG
ACAATCAACCTCTGGATTACAAAATTTGTGAAAGATTGACTGGTATTCTTAACTATGTTGCTCCTTTTAC
GCTATGTGGATACGCTGCTTTAATGCCTTTGTATCATGCTATTGCTTCCCGTATGGCTTTCATTTTCTCC
TCCTTGTATAAATCCTGGTTGCTGTCTCTTTATGAGGAGTTGTGGCCCGTTGTCAGGCAACGTGGCGTGG
TGTGCACTGTGTTTGCTGACGCAACCCCCACTGGTTGGGGCATTGCCACCACCTGTCAGCTCCTTTCCGG
GACTTTCGCTTTCCCCCTCCCTATTGCCACGGCGGAACTCATCGCCGCCTGCCTTGCCCGCTGCTGGACA
GGGGCTCGGCTGTTGGGCACTGACAATTCCGTGGTGTTGTCGGGGAAATCATCGTCCTTTCCTTGGCTGC
TCGCCTGTGTTGCCACCTGGATTCTGCGCGGGACGTCCTTCTGCTACGTCCCTTCGGCCCTCAATCCAGC
GGACCTTCCTTCCCGCGGCCTGCTGCCGGCTCTGCGGCCTCTTCCGCGTCTTCGCCTTCGCCCTCAGACG
AGTCGGATCTCCCTTTGGGCCGCCTCCCCGCGTCGACTTTAAGACCAATGACTTACAAGGCAGCTGTAGA
TCTTAGCCACTTTTTAAAAGAAAAGGGGGGACTGGAAGGGCTAATTCACTCCCAACGAAGACAAGATCTG
CTTTTTGCTTGTACTGGGTCTCTCTGGTTAGACCAGATCTGAGCCTGGGAGCTCTCTGGCTAACTAGGGA
ACCCACTGCTTAAGCCTCAATAAAGCTTGCCTTGAGTGCTTCAAGTAGTGTGTGCCCGTCTGTTGTGTGA
CTCTGGTAACTAGAGATCCCTCAGACCCTTTTAGTCAGTGTGGAAAATCTCTAGCAGTACGTATAGTAGT
TCATGTCATCTTATTATTCAGTATTTATAACTTGCAAAGAAATGAATATCAGAGAGTGAGAGGAACTTGT
TTATTGCAGCTTATAATGGTTACAAATAAAGCAATAGCATCACAAATTTCACAAATAAAGCATTTTTTTC
ACTGCATTCTAGTTGTGGTTTGTCCAAACTCATCAATGTATCTTATCATGTCTGGCTCTAGCTATCCCGC
CCCTAACTCCGCCCATCCCGCCCCTAACTCCGCCCAGTTCCGCCCATTCTCCGCCCCATGGCTGACTAAT
TTTTTTTATTTATGCAGAGGCCGAGGCCGCCTCGGCCTCTGAGCTATTCCAGAAGTAGTGAGGAGGCTTT
TTTGGAGGCCTAGGGACGTACCCAATTCGCCCTATAGTGAGTCGTATTACGCGCGCTCACTGGCCGTCGT
TTTACAACGTCGTGACTGGGAAAACCCTGGCGTTACCCAACTTAATCGCCTTGCAGCACATCCCCCTTTC
GCCAGCTGGCGTAATAGCGAAGAGGCCCGCACCGATCGCCCTTCCCAACAGTTGCGCAGCCTGAATGGCG
AATGGG
[124 nt withheld, positions 3367-3490]
C
[91 nt withheld, positions 3492-3582]
A
[49 nt withheld, positions 3584-3632]
CCTTTGACGTTGGAGTCCACGTTCTTT
[37 nt withheld, positions 3660-3696]
ACCCTATCTCGGTCTATTCTTTTGATTTATAAGGGATTTTGCCGATTTCGGCCTATTGGTTAAAAAATGA
GCTGATTTAACAAAAATTTAACGCGAATTTTAACAAAATATTAACGCTTACAATTTAGGTGGCACTTTTC
GGGGAAATGTGCGCGGAACCCCTATTTGTTTATTTTTCTAAATACATTCAAATATGTATCCGCTCATGAG
ACAATAACCCTGATAAATGCTTCAATAATATTGAAAAAGGAAGAGTATGAGTATTCAACATTTCCGTGTC
GCCCTTATTCCCTTTTTTGCGGCATTTTGCCTTCCTGTTTTTGCTCACCCAGAAACGCTGGTGAAAGTAA
AAGATGCTGAAGATCAGTTGGGTGCACGAGTGGGTTACATCGAACTGGATCTCAACAGCGGTAAGATCCT
TGAGAGTTTTCGCCCCGAAGAACGTTTTCCAATGATGAGCACTTTTAAAGTTCTGCTATGTGGCGCGGTA
TTATCCCGTATTGACGCCGGGCAAGAGCAACTCGGTCGCCGCATACACTATTCTCAGAATGACTTGGTTG
AGTACTCACCAGTCACAGAAAAGCATCTTACGGATGGCATGACAGTAAGAGAATTATGCAGTGCTGCCAT
AACCATGAGTGATAACACTGCGGCCAACTTACTTCTGACAACGATCGGAGGACCGAAGGAGCTAACCGCT
TTTTTGCACAACATGGGGGATCATGTAACTCGCCTTGATCGTTGGGAACCGGAGCTGAATGAAGCCATAC
CAAACGACGAGCGTGACACCACGATGCCTGTAGCAATGGCAACAACGTTGCGCAAACTATTAACTGGCGA
ACTACTTACTCTAGCTTCCCGGCAACAATTAATAGACTGGATGGAGGCGGATAAAGTTGCAGGACCACTT
CTGCGCTCGGCCCTTCCGGCTGGCTGGTTTATTGCTGATAAATCTGGAGCCGGTGAGCGTGGGTCTCGCG
GTATCATTGCAGCACTGGGGCCAGATGGTAAGCCCTCCCGTATCGTAGTTATCTACACGACGGGGAGTCA
GGCAACTATGGATGAACGAAATAGACAGATCGCTGAGATAGGTGCCTCACTGATTAAGCATTGGTAACTG
TCAGACCAAGTTTACTCATATATACTTTAGATTGATTTAAAACTTCATTTTTAATTTAAAAGGATCTAGG
TGAAGATCCTTTTTGATAATCTCATGACCAAAATCCCTTAACGTGAGTTTTCGTTCCACTGAGCGTCAGA
CCCCGTAGAAAAGATCAAAGGATCTTCTTGAGATCCTTTTTTTCTGCGCGTAATCTGCTGCTTGCAAACA
AAAAAACCACCGCTACCAGCGGTGGTTTGTTTGCCGGATCAAGAGCTACCAACTCTTTTTCCGAAGGTAA
CTGGCTTCAGCAGAGCGCAGATACCAAATACTGTTCTTCTAGTGTAGCCGTAGTTAGGCCACCACTTCAA
GAACTCTGTAGCACCGCCTACATACCTCGCTCTGCTAATCCTGTTACCAGTGGCTGCTGCCAGTGGCGAT
AAGTCGTGTCTTACCGGGTTGGACTCAAGACGATAGTTACCGGATAAGGCGCAGCGGTCGGGCTGAACGG
GGGGTTCGTGCACACAGCCCAGCTTGGAGCGAACGACCTACACCGAACTGAGATACCTACAGCGTGAGCT
ATGAGAAAGCGCCACGCTTCCCGAAGGGAGAAAGGCGGACAGGTATCCGGTAAGCGGCAGGGTCGGAACA
GGAGAGCGCACGAGGGAGCTTCCAGGGGGAAACGCCTGGTATCTTTATAGTCCTGTCGGGTTTCGCCACC
TCTGACTTGAGCGTCGATTTTTGTGATGCTCGTCAGGGGGGCGGAGCCTATGGAAAAACGCCAGCAACGC
GGCCTTTTTACGGTTCCTGGCCTTTTGCTGGCCTTTTGCTCACATGTTCTTTCCTGCGTTATCCCCTGAT
TCTGTGGATAACCGTATTACCGCCTTTGAGTGAGCTGATACCGCTCGCCGCAGCCGAACGACCGAGCGCA
GCGAGTCAGTGAGCGAGGAAGCGGAAGAGCGCCCAATACGCAAACCGCCTCTCCCCGCGCGTTGGCCGAT
TCATTAATGCAGCTGGCACGACAGGTTTCCCGACTGGAAAGCGGGCAGTGAGCGCAACGCAATTAATGTG
AGTTAGCTCACTCATTAGGCACCCCAGGCTTTACACTTTATGCTTCCGGCTCGTATGTTGTGTGGAATTG
TGAGCGGATAACAATTTCACACAGGAAACAGCTATGACCATGATTACGCCAAGCGCGCAATTAACCCTCA
CTAAAGGGAACAAAAGCTGGAGCTGCAAGCTTAATGTAGTCTTATGCAATACTCTTGTAGTCTTGCAACA
TGGTAACGATGAGTTAGCAACATGCCTTACAAGGAGAGAAAAAGCACCGTGCATGCCGATTGGTGGAAGT
AAGGTGGTACGATCGTGCCTTATTAGGAAGGCAACAGACGGGTCTGACATGGATTGGACGAACCACTGAA
TTGCCGCATTGCAGAGATATTGTATTTAAGTGCCTAGCTCGATACATAAACGGGTCTCTCTGGTTAGACC
AGATCTGAGCCTGGGAGCTCTCTGGCTAACTAGGGAACCCACTGCTTAAGCCTCAATAAAGCTTGCCTTG
AGTGCTTCAAGTAGTGTGTGCCCGTCTGTTGTGTGACTCTGGTAACTAGAGATCCCTCAGACCCTTTTAG
TCAGTGTGGAAAATCTCTAGCAGTGGCGCCCGAACAGGGACTTGAAAGCGAAAGGGAAACCAGAGGAGCT
CTCTCGACGCAGGACTCGGCTTGCTGAAGCGCGCACGGCAAGAGGCGAGGGGCGGCGACTGGTGAGTACG
CCAAAAATTTTGACTAGCGGAGGCTAGAAGGAGAGAGATGGGTGCGAGAGCGTCAGTATTAAGCGGGGGA
GAATTAGATCGCGATGGGAAAAAATTCGGTTAAGGCCAGGGGGAAAGAAAAAATATAAATTAAAACATAT
AGTATGGGCAAGCAGGGAGCTAGAACGATTCGCAGTTAATCCTGGCCTGTTAGAAACATCAGAAGGCTGT
AGACAAATACTGGGACAGCTACAACCATCCCTTCAGACAGGATCAGAAGAACTTAGATCATTATATAATA
CAGTAGCAACCCTCTATTGTGTGCATCAAAGGATAGAGATAAAAGACACCAAGGAAGCTTTAGACAAGAT
AGAGGAAGAGCAAAACAAAAGTAAGACCACCGCACAGCAAGCGGCCGCTGATCTTCAGACCTGGAGGAGG
AGATATGAGGGACAATTGGAGAAGTGAATTATATAAATATAAAGTAGTAAAAATTGAACCATTAGGAGTA
GCACCCACCAAGGCAAAGAGAAGAGTGGTGCAGAGAGAAAAAAGAGCAGTGGGAATAGGAGCTTTGTTCC
TTGGGTTCTTGGGAGCAGCAGGAAGCACTATGGGCGCAGCGTCAATGACGCTGACGGTACAGGCCAGACA
ATTATTGTCTGGTATAGTGCAGCAGCAGAACAATTTGCTGAGGGCTATTGAGGCGCAACAGCATCTGTTG
CAACTCACAGTCTGGGGCATCAAGCAGCTCCAGGCAAGAATCCTGGCTGTGGAAAGATACCTAAAGGATC
AACAGCTCCTGGGGATTTGGGGTTGCTCTGGAAAACTCATTTGCACCACTGCTGTGCCTTGGAATGCTAG
TTGGAGTAATAAATCTCTGGAACAGATTTGGAATCACACGACCTGGATGGAGTGGGACAGAGAAATTAAC
AATTACACAAGCTTAATACACTCCTTAATTGAAGAATCGCAAAACCAGCAAGAAAAGAATGAACAAGAAT
TATTGGAATTAGATAAATGGGCAAGTTTGTGGAATTGGTTTAACATAACAAATTGGCTGTGGTATATAAA
ATTATTCATAATGATAGTAGGAGGCTTGGTAGGTTTAAGAATAGTTTTTGCTGTACTTTCTATAGTGAAT
AGAGTTAGGCAGGGATATTCACCATTATCGTTTCAGACCCACCTCCCAACCCCGAGGGGACCCAGAGAGG
GCCTATTTCCCATGATTCCTTCATATTTGCATATACGATACAAGGCTGTTAGAGAGATAATTAGAATTAA
TTTGACTGTAAACACAAAGATATTAGTACAAAATACGTGACGTAGAAAGTAATAATTTCTTGGGTAGTTT
GCAGTTTTAAAATTATGTTTTAAAATGGACTATCATATGCTTACCGTAACTTGAAAGTATTTCGATTTCT
TGGCTTTATATATCTTGTGGAAAGGACGAAACACCGGCAACTGCACACATTTACCCGTTTTAGAGCTAGA
AATAGCAAGTTAAAATAAGGCTAGTCCGTTATCAACTTGAAAAAGTGGCACCGAGTCGGTGCTTTTTTAA
GCTTGGCGTAACTAGATCTTGAGACAAATGGCAGTATTCATCCACAATTTTAAAAGAAAAGGGGGGATTG
GGGGGTACAGTGCAGGGGAAAGAATAGTAGACATAATAGCAACAGACATACAAACTAAAGAATTACAAAA
ACAAATTACAAAAATTCAAAATTTTCGGGTTTATTACAGGGACAGCAGAGATCCACTTTGGCGCCGGCTC
GAGGGGG
Features (pLannotate 1.2.2; 29 found; start..end, strand, type, name):
     14..80      +  CDS            small t antigen (fragment): SV40 (simian virus 40) small t antigen
    106..317     +  promoter       EF-1α core promoter: core promoter for human elongation factor EF-1α
    318..1256    +  intron         EF-1α intron A: intron upstream of the start codon of human EF-1α
   1278..1877    +  CDS            PuroR (fragment): puromycin N-acetyltransferase; pac from Streptomyces; confers resistance to puromycin
   1893..2481    +  misc_feature   WPRE: woodchuck hepatitis virus posttranscriptional regulatory element
   2532..2551    +  misc_feature   cPPT/CTS (fragment): central polypurine tract and central termination sequence of HIV-1
   2553..2786    +  LTR            3' LTR (ΔU3): self-inactivating 3' long terminal repeat (LTR) from HIV-1
   2864..2985    +  polyA_signal   SV40 poly(A) signal: SV40 polyadenylation signal
   3025..3160    +  rep_origin     SV40 ori: SV40 origin of replication
   3181..3199    -  promoter       T7 promoter: promoter for bacteriophage T7 RNA polymerase
   3207..3362    +  CDS            lacZα (fragment): LacZα fragment of β-galactosidase; lacZ fragment
   3367..3795    +  rep_origin     f1 ori (sequence partly withheld): f1 bacteriophage origin of replication; arrow indicates direction of (+) strand synthesis
   3848..3952    +  promoter       AmpR promoter: bla
   3953..4813    +  CDS            AmpR: β-lactamase; bla; confers resistance to ampicillin, carbenicillin, and related antibiotics
   4984..5572    +  rep_origin     ori: high-copy-number ColE1/pMB1/pBR322/pUC origin of replication
   5755..5847    +  CDS            lacI (fragment): lac repressor; lacI; The lac repressor binds to the lac operator to inhibit transcription in E. coli. This inhibition can be relieved by adding lactose or isopropyl-β-D-thiogalactopyranoside (IPTG).
   5860..5881    +  protein_bind   CAP binding site: CAP binding activates transcription in the presence of cAMP. E. coli catabolite activator protein
   5896..5926    +  promoter       lac promoter: promoter for the E. coli lac operon
   5934..5950    +  protein_bind   lac operator: The lac repressor binds to the lac operator to inhibit transcription in E. coli. This inhibition can be relieved by adding lactose or isopropyl-β-D-thiogalactopyranoside (IPTG). lac repressor encoded by lacI
   5995..6013    +  promoter       T3 promoter: promoter for bacteriophage T3 RNA polymerase
   6041..6267    +  promoter       RSV promoter: Rous sarcoma virus enhancer/promoter
   6268..6448    +  LTR            5' LTR (truncated): truncated 5' long terminal repeat (LTR) from HIV-1
   6495..6620    +  misc_feature   HIV-1 Ψ: packaging signal of human immunodeficiency virus type 1
   6604..6967    +  CDS            HIV-1 gag (fragment): gag protein from human immunodeficiency virus 1; gag
   7113..7346    +  misc_feature   RRE: The Rev response element (RRE) of HIV-1 allows for Rev-dependent mRNA export from the nucleus to the cytoplasm.
   7723..7749    +  CDS            Rev (fragment): human immunodeficiency virus 1 (HIV-1) Rev protein; rev; enhances nuclear export of unspliced and incompletely spliced viral mRNAs
   7753..7993    +  promoter       U6 promoter: RNA polymerase III promoter for human U6 snRNA
   8023..8098    +  misc_RNA       gRNA scaffold: guide RNA scaffold for the Streptococcus pyogenes CRISPR/Cas9 system
   8154..8271    +  misc_feature   cPPT/CTS: central polypurine tract and central termination sequence of HIV-1
