[The description below was written by a language model from this plasmid's Addgene catalogue record and pLannotate feature annotations shown in this document.]
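Description:
ALPK2 gRNA (BRDN0001148059) is a third-generation lentiviral guide RNA plasmid built on the lentiGuide-Puro backbone, designed to deliver a single CRISPR guide against human ALPK2 (alpha kinase 2, also known as HAK; designed against a RefSeq transcript of the gene). It is propagated in E. coli as a high-copy plasmid through a ColE1/pUC-type origin with ampicillin selection from the β-lactamase gene. An f1 origin, an SV40 origin and poly(A) signal, and remnants of lac and T7/T3 promoter sequences are carried over from the parental cloning vector.

The lentiviral transfer cassette starts with an RSV promoter fused to a truncated HIV-1 5' LTR, which makes genomic RNA production Tat-independent. This is followed by the Ψ packaging signal with a partial gag sequence, the Rev response element for nuclear export of the unspliced genome, and a cPPT/CTS element that aids nuclear import. It ends in a ΔU3 self-inactivating 3' LTR. Within this unit, a human U6 RNA polymerase III promoter drives the 20-nt ALPK2 spacer joined to the Streptococcus pyogenes Cas9 gRNA scaffold. A separate EF-1α promoter with its intron A drives puromycin N-acetyltransferase, followed by a WPRE to boost expression, allowing puromycin selection of transduced mammalian cells.

The plasmid does not encode Cas9, so it is meant to be used with a separate Cas9 lentivector or in cells that already express Cas9, typically for knockout of ALPK2. It is an individual clone corresponding to a human kinome gRNA library designed with optimized rules for on-target activity and reduced off-target effects.
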