Addgene plasmid #77521: ALPK2 gRNA (BRDN0001148059)
Purpose: 3rd generation lentiviral gRNA plasmid targeting human ALPK2
Depositing lab: John Doench & David Root. Depositing organization: Broad Institute. Publication: Optimized sgRNA design to maximize activity and minimize off-target effects of CRISPR-Cas9. Doench JG, Fusi N, Sullender M, Hegde M, Vaimberg EW, Donovan KF, Smith I, Tothova Z, Wilen C, Orchard R, Virgin HW, Listgarten J, Root DE. Nat Biotechnol. 2016 Jan 18. doi: 10.1038/nbt.3437. PubMed 26780180.
Backbone
  Vector backbone: lentiGuide-Puro
  Backbone manufacturer: Zhang Lab (Addgene plasmid # 52963)
  Vector type: Mammalian Expression, Lentiviral, CRISPR
  Selectable markers: Puromycin
Growth in bacteria
  Bacterial resistance: Ampicillin, 100 μg/mL
  Growth temperature: 37°C
  Growth strain: DH5alpha
  Copy number: High Copy
Gene/Insert
  Gene/Insert name: ALPK2 (alt names: ALPK2; NM_052947.3)
  gRNA/shRNA sequence: GCAACTGCACACATTTACCC
  Species: H. sapiens (human)
  Entrez Gene: ALPK2 (a.k.a. HAK, FLJ34875, FLJ43253)
  Promoter: hU6
  Cloning method: Unknown
  Sequencing primers: 5′ U6-F; 3′ pS2-R
Terms and licenses: Academic/Nonprofit Terms; Industry Terms: Not Available to Industry
Depositor comments: The gRNA was designed to target the following Genbank reference sequence(s): NM_052947.3. Note that this plasmid does NOT contain Cas9. It should be used in conjunction with lentiCas9-Blast (Addgene #52962) or otherwise with cell lines already expressing Cas9. Browse the full kinome gRNA library at http://www.addgene.org/pooled-library/broadgpp-human-kinome/ or visit http://www.broadinstitute.org/rnai/public/ for detailed protocols and information.
How to cite: ALPK2 gRNA (BRDN0001148059) was a gift from John Doench & David Root (Addgene plasmid # 77521 ; http://n2t.net/addgene:77521 ; RRID:Addgene_77521)
