>Addgene plasmid #77521 | ALPK2 gRNA (BRDN0001148059) | depositor partial sequence | sequence record 144981 | Target Sequence
GCAACTGCACACATTTACCC
