>Addgene plasmid #77521 | ALPK2 gRNA (BRDN0001148059) | addgene partial sequence | sequence record 187921 | hU6-F
GTAGAAAGTAATAATTTCTTGGGTAGTTTGCAGTTTTAAAATTATGTTTTAAAATGGACTATCATATGCT
TACCGTAACTTGAAAGTATTTCGATTTCTTGGCTTTATATATCTTGTGGAAAGGACGAAACACCGGCAAC
TGCACACATTTACCCGTTTTAGAGCTAGAAATAGCAAGTTAAAATAAGGCTAGTCCGTTATCAACTTGAA
AAAGTGGCACCGAGTCGGTGCTTTTTTAAGCTTGGCGTAACTAGATCTTGAGACAAATGGCAGTATTCAT
CCACAATTTTAAAAGAAAAGGGGGGATTGGGGGGTACAGTGCAGGGGAAAGAATAGTAGACATAATAGCA
ACAGACATACAAACTAAAGAATTACAAAAACAAATTACAAAAATTCAAAATTTTCGGGTTTATTACAGGG
ACAGCAGAGATCCACTTTGGCGCCGGCTCGAGGGGGCCCGGGTGCAAAGATGGATAAAGTTTTAAACAGA
GAGGAATCTTTGCAGCTAATGGACCTTCTAGGTCTTGAAAGGAGTGGGAATTGGCTCCGGTGCCCGTCAG
TGGGCAGAGC
